>Addgene plasmid #167176 | S+10subs | addgene full sequence | sequence record 345188 | Addgene NGS Result
TTAACTATAATATATTGTGTTGGGTTGAATTAAAGGTCCGTATACTCCGGAATATTAATAGATCATGGAG
ATAATTAAAATGATAACCATCTCGCAAATAAATAAGTATTTTACTGTTTTCGTAACAGTTTTGTAATAAA
AAAACCTATAAATATTCCGGATTATTCATACCGTCCCACCATCGGGCGCGGATCCCGGTCCGAAGCGCGC
GGAATTCAAAATGGGATACGGGGCCGGACGTGATAAGTATGAGCCCGCAGCCACTTCTGAACATGGCGGC
AAGAAGAAAGGCAAAGGGAAGGATAGGGATATGGATGAGCTCAAGAAGGAAGTGGCACTGGATGACCATA
AGATGACCCTAGATGAGCTGCATCGCAAGTATGGAACCGACCTGACCAGGGGGCTTACCACAGCTCGAGC
AGCCGAAATCCTGGCACGAGATGGTCCAAATGCCTTGACCCCACCTCCAACCACCCCAGAATGGGTGAAG
TTCTGCCGCCAGCTGTTTGGAGGCTTCTCTATGCTGCTGTGGATCGGGGCCATTCTCTGCTTCCTGGCAT
ATGGTATTCAGACTGCAACAGAGGATGAGCCACAGAACGATAATCTCTACCTCGGTGTTGTCCTGTCCGC
TGTTGTCATCGTCACTGGCTGCTTTTCCTACTACCAAGAAGCAAAGAGCTCAAAGATCATGGAGTCCTTT
AAGAACATGGTGCCTCAGCAAGCCCTGGTTATCCGAAATGGTGAGAAGCTTAGTATCAATGCGGAAGAGG
TTGTCCTGGGAGATCTTGTAGAAGTGAAGGGTGGTGACCGGATCCCAGCCGATCTCCGAATCCTCTCTGC
TCATGGCTGTAAGGTGGACAACTCTTCCCTGACTGGAGAGTCTGAGCCCCAGACCAGATCTCCGGACTTC
ACCAATGAGAACCCTCTGGAGACCCGTAACATCGCCTTCTTCTCCACCAACTGTGTAGAAGGAACGGCTC
GTGGTATTGTTATCAACACTGGTGACCGCACTGTTATGGGACGTATTGCAACCTTGGCTTCTGGTCTTGA
GGGTGGCCGAACCCCCATTGCCGTTGAGATTGAGCACTTCATCCATATCATCACTGGGGTGGCAGTATTC
CTGGGTGTCTCTTTCTTCATCCTGTCACTCATCTTGCAGTACACTTGGCTTGAAGCAGTCATATTCCTCA
TCGGTATCATTGTCGCCAACGTGCCTGAAGGTCTCCTGGCTACAGTCACTGTGTGCCTTACACTCACCGC
CAAGAGGATGGCTCGTAAAAACTGCTTGGTGAAGAACTTGGAAGCTGTGGAAACCCTTGGATCTACCTCG
ACCATCTGCTCTGACAAGACCGGAACCCTGACTCAGAACCGTATGACCGTAGCACACATGTGGTTTGACA
ACCAGATTCATGAAGCCGACACCACAGAGAATCAGAGCGGTGCCTGCTTTGATAAGAGCTCCCCCACCTG
GACAGCTCTGGCTCGTATTGCTGGTCTCTGTAACCGTGCGGTGTTCCAGGCTGGTCAGGAGAACACTCCT
ATTCTGAAGAGAGATGTGGCCGGAGATGCCTCTGAATCTGCTCTGCTGAAGTGTATTGAGCTGTGCTGTG
GCTCTGTAAGGGACATGCGAGAAAAGAACCAAAAAGTGGCTGAGATTCCCTTCAACTCCACCAATAAATA
CCAGTTGTCCGTACACAAGAATGCCAACTCTTCAGAGTCTCGATACCTTCTGGTTATGAAGGGTGCCCCC
GAAAGGATCCTGGACCGTTGCTCTACCATCCTGCTTCAAGGCAAAGAGCAGCCCCTAGATGAGGAGCTAA
AGGACGCTTTCCAGAATGCTTACATGGAGCTCGGGGGCCTTGGGGAGCGAGTACTGGGTTTCTGCCACTT
AGTTCTAAATGACGACCAGTTCCCTGAAGGCTTCAACTTTGATACAGAAGAAGTGAATTTCCCCACAGAG
GGCCTGTGCTTTGTTGGCCTTATCTCCATGATTGACCCTCCCCGCGCCGCTGTGCCTGATGCAGTCGGCA
AATGCAGAAGTGCCGGAATCAAGGTTATCATGGTCACCGGTGACCACCCCATCACTGCCAAGGCTATTGC
CAAGGGAGTAGGTATCATCTCTGAGGGTAACGAGACAGTGGAAGACATTGCAGCCCGTCTCAACATCCCA
GTCAACCAGGTGAACCCCAGGGATGCAAAAGCATGTGTGATCCATGGCACAGACCTGAAGGACATGTCCT
CGGATCAGATTGACGACATCCTCCGACACCACACAGAAATTGTGTTTGCCAGAACCTCCCCTCAGCAGAA
GCTCATCATTGTGGAGGGTTGTCAGAGACTGGGAGCCATTGTGGCAGTGACTGGTGATGGTGTGAACGAC
TCCCCCGCTCTGAAGAAGGCAGACATTGGGATTGCTATGGGTATTGCAGGCTCTGATGTCTCCAAACAGG
CTGCAGATATGATTCTGCTGGACGACAACTTTGCCTCTATTGTGACTGGTGTGGAGGAAGGGCGTCTGAT
TTTTGATAACCTGAAGAAATCTATTGCCTACACACTGACCAGTAACATCCCTGAGATCACCCCTTTCCTC
ATCTTTATCATGGCCAACATTCCCCTGCCCCTGGGCACAGTCACCATCCTCTGTATTGATCTGGGCACTG
ACATGGTCCCTGCCATCTCCCTGGCCTATGAACAAGCAGAAAGTGACATCATGAAGCGTCAGCCCAGAAA
CCCAAAGACGGACAAGCTGGTGAATGAACGTCTCATCAGTATGGCTTACGGGCAGATCGGTATGATCCAG
GCCCTTGGTGGGTTCTTCACCTACTTTGTTATCTTGGCGGAGAACGGTTTCCTGCCATCAACGCTGCTCG
GCATCAGGGTGAACTGGGATGACCGATGGATAAATGATGTGGAAGACAGCTACGGGCAGCAGTGGACATA
CGAGCAGAGGAAGATTGTGGAGTTCACCTGTCACACCTCCTTCTTCGTCAGCATTGTCATTGTACAGTGG
GCTGACCTGATCATCTGTAAGACCAGGAGGAACTCTGTATTCCAGCAGGGCATGAAGAACAAGATCCTTA
TCTTTGGCCTGTTTGAGGAGACTGCACTGGCCGCCTTCCTGTCATACTGCCCAGGCATGGATGTGGCACT
CCGCATGTACCCACTGAAACCAACATGGTGGTTCTGTGCCTTCCCCTACTCTCTGCTCATCTTCATATAT
GATGAAATCCGAAAACTGATAATCAGACGCAGCCCTGGCGGCTGGGTGGAGAAAGAAACCTATTATTAAG
TCGACGAGCTCACTAGTCGCGGCCGCTTTCGAATCTAGAGCCTGCAGTCTCGACAAGCTTGTCGAGAAGT
ACTAGAGGATCATAATCAGCCATACCACATTTGTAGAGGTTTTACTTGCTTTAAAAAACCTCCCACACCT
CCCCCTGAACCTGAAACATAAAATGAATGCAATTGTTGTTGTTAACTTGTTTATTGCAGCTTATAATGGT
TACAAATAAAGCAATAGCATCACAAATTTCACAAATAAAGCATTTTTTTCACTGCATTCTAGTTGTGGTT
TGTCCAAACTCATCAATGTATCTTATCATGTCTGGATCTGATCACTGCTTGAGCCTAGGAGATCCGAACC
AGATAAGTGAAATCTAGTTCCAAACTATTTTGTCATTTTTAATTTTCGTATTAGCTTACGACGCTACACC
CAGTTCCCATCTATTTTGTCACTCTTCCCTAAATAATCCTTAAAAACTCCATTTCCACCCCTCCCAGTTC
CCAACTATTTTGTCCGCCCACAGCGGGGCATTTTTCTTCCTGTTATGTTTTTAATCAAACATCCTGCCAA
CTCCATGTGACAAACCGTCATCTTCGGCTACTTTTTCTCTGTCACAGAATGAAAATTTTTCTGTCATCTC
TTCGTTATTAATGTTTGTAATTGACTGAATATCAACGCTTATTTGCAGCCTGAATGGCGAATGGG
[124 nt withheld, positions 3986-4109]
C
[91 nt withheld, positions 4111-4201]
A
[49 nt withheld, positions 4203-4251]
CCTTTGACGTTGGAGTCCACGTTCTT
[37 nt withheld, positions 4278-4314]
ACCCTATCTCGGTCTATTCTTTTGATTTATAAGGGATTTTGCCGATTTCGGCCTATTGGTTAAAAAATGA
GCTGATTTAACAAAAATTTAACGCGAATTTTAACAAAATATTAACGCTTACAATTTAGGTGGCACTTTTC
GGGGAAATGTGCGCGGAACCCCTATTTGTTTATTTTTCTAAATACATTCAAATATGTATCCGCTCATGAG
ACAATAACCCTGATAAATGCTTCAATAATATTGAAAAAGGAAGAGTATGAGTATTCAACATTTCCGTGTC
GCCCTTATTCCCTTTTTTGCGGCATTTTGCCTTCCTGTTTTTGCTCACCCAGAAACGCTGGTGAAAGTAA
AAGATGCTGAAGATCAGTTGGGTGCACGAGTGGGTTACATCGAACTGGATCTCAACAGCGGTAAGATCCT
TGAGAGTTTTCGCCCCGAAGAACGTTTTCCAATGATGAGCACTTTTAAAGTTCTGCTATGTGGCGCGGTA
TTATCCCGTATTGACGCCGGGCAAGAGCAACTCGGTCGCCGCATACACTATTCTCAGAATGACTTGGTTG
AGTACTCACCAGTCACAGAAAAGCATCTTACGGATGGCATGACAGTAAGAGAATTATGCAGTGCTGCCAT
AACCATGAGTGATAACACTGCGGCCAACTTACTTCTGACAACGATCGGAGGACCGAAGGAGCTAACCGCT
TTTTTGCACAACATGGGGGATCATGTAACTCGCCTTGATCGTTGGGAACCGGAGCTGAATGAAGCCATAC
CAAACGACGAGCGTGACACCACGATGCCTGTAGCAATGGCAACAACGTTGCGCAAACTATTAACTGGCGA
ACTACTTACTCTAGCTTCCCGGCAACAATTAATAGACTGGATGGAGGCGGATAAAGTTGCAGGACCACTT
CTGCGCTCGGCCCTTCCGGCTGGCTGGTTTATTGCTGATAAATCTGGAGCCGGTGAGCGTGGGTCTCGCG
GTATCATTGCAGCACTGGGGCCAGATGGTAAGCCCTCCCGTATCGTAGTTATCTACACGACGGGGAGTCA
GGCAACTATGGATGAACGAAATAGACAGATCGCTGAGATAGGTGCCTCACTGATTAAGCATTGGTAACTG
TCAGACCAAGTTTACTCATATATACTTTAGATTGATTTAAAACTTCATTTTTAATTTAAAAGGATCTAGG
TGAAGATCCTTTTTGATAATCTCATGACCAAAATCCCTTAACGTGAGTTTTCGTTCCACTGAGCGTCAGA
CCCCGTAGAAAAGATCAAAGGATCTTCTTGAGATCCTTTTTTTCTGCGCGTAATCTGCTGCTTGCAAACA
AAAAAACCACCGCTACCAGCGGTGGTTTGTTTGCCGGATCAAGAGCTACCAACTCTTTTTCCGAAGGTAA
CTGGCTTCAGCAGAGCGCAGATACCAAATACTGTTCTTCTAGTGTAGCCGTAGTTAGGCCACCACTTCAA
GAACTCTGTAGCACCGCCTACATACCTCGCTCTGCTAATCCTGTTACCAGTGGCTGCTGCCAGTGGCGAT
AAGTCGTGTCTTACCGGGTTGGACTCAAGACGATAGTTACCGGATAAGGCGCAGCGGTCGGGCTGAACGG
GGGGTTCGTGCACACAGCCCAGCTTGGAGCGAACGACCTACACCGAACTGAGATACCTACAGCGTGAGCT
ATGAGAAAGCGCCACGCTTCCCGAAGGGAGAAAGGCGGACAGGTATCCGGTAAGCGGCAGGGTCGGAACA
GGAGAGCGCACGAGGGAGCTTCCAGGGGGAAACGCCTGGTATCTTTATAGTCCTGTCGGGTTTCGCCACC
TCTGACTTGAGCGTCGATTTTTGTGATGCTCGTCAGGGGGGCGGAGCCTATGGAAAAACGCCAGCAACGC
GGCCTTTTTACGGTTCCTGGCCTTTTGCTGGCCTTTTGCTCACATGTTCTTTCCTGCGTTATCCCCTGAT
TCTGTGGATAACCGTATTACCGCCTTTGAGTGAGCTGATACCGCTCGCCGCAGCCGAACGACCGAGCGCA
GCGAGTCAGTGAGCGAGGAAGCGGAAGAGCGCCTGATGCGGTATTTTCTCCTTACGCATCTGTGCGGTAT
TTCACACCGCATAGACCAGCCGCGTAACCTGGCAAAATCGGTTACGGTTGAGTAATAAATGGATGCCCTG
CGTAAGCGGGTGTGGGCGGACAATAAAGTCTTAAACTGAACAAAATAGATCTAAACTATGACAATAAAGT
CTTAAACTAGACAGAATAGTTGTAAACTGAAATCAGTCCAGTTATGCTGTGAAAAAGCATACTGGACTTT
TGTTATGGCTAAAGCAAACTCTTCATTTTCTGAAGTGCAAATTGCCCGTCGTATTAAAGAGGGGCGTGGC
CAAGGGCATGGTAAAGACTATATTCGCGGCGTTGTGACAATTTACCGAACAACTCCGCGGCCGGGAAGCC
GATCTCGGCTTGAACGAATTGTTAGGTGGCGGTACTTGGGTCGATATCAAAGTGCATCACTTCTTCCCGT
ATGCCCAACTTTGTATAGAGAGCCACTGCGGGATCGTCACCGTAATCTGCTTGCACGTAGATCACATAAG
CACCAAGCGCGTTGGCCTCATGCTTGAGGAGATTGATGAGCGCGGTGGCAATGCCCTGCCTCCGGTGCTC
GCCGGAGACTGCGAGATCATAGATATAGATCTCACTACGCGGCTGCTCAAACTTGGGCAGAACGTAAGCC
GCGAGAGCGCCAACAACCGCTTCTTGGTCGAAGGCAGCAAGCGCGATGAATGTCTTACTACGGAGCAAGT
TCCCGAGGTAATCGGAGTCCGGCTGATGTTGGGAGTAGGTGGCTACGTCTCCGAACTCACGACCGAAAAG
ATCAAGAGCAGCCCGCATGGATTTGACTTGGTCAGGGCCGAGCCTACATGTGCGAATGATGCCCATACTT
GAGCCACCTAACTTTGTTTTAGGGCGACTGCCCTGCTGCGTAACATCGTTGCTGCTGCGTAACATCGTTG
CTGCTCCATAACATCAAACATCGACCCACGGCGTAACGCGCTTGCTGCTTGGATGCCCGAGGCATAGACT
GTACAAAAAAACAGTCATAACAAGCCATGAAAACCGCCACTGCGCCGTTACCACCGCTGCGTTCGGTCAA
GGTTCTGGACCAGTTGCGTGAGCGCATACGCTACTTGCATTACAGTTTACGAACCGAACAGGCTTATGTC
AACTGGGTTCGTGCCTTCATCCGTTTCCACGGTGTGCGTCACCCGGCAACCTTGGGCAGCAGCGAAGTCG
AGGCATTTCTGTCCTGGCTGGCGAACGAGCGCAAGGTTTCGGTCTCCACGCATCGTCAGGCATTGGCGGC
CTTGCTGTTCTTCTACGGCAAGGTGCTGTGCACGGATCTGCCCTTGCTTCAGGAGATCGGTAGACCTCGG
CCGTCGCGGCGCTTGCCGGTGGTGCTGACCCCGGATGAAGTGGTTCGCATCCTCGGTTTTCTGGAAGGCG
AGCATCGTTTGTTCGCCCAGGACTCTAGCTATAGTTCTAGTGGTTGGCTACGTACCCGTAGTGGCTATGG
CAGGGCTTGCCGCCCCGACGTTGGCTGCGAGCCCTGGGCCTTCACCCGAACTTGGGGGTTGGGGTGGGGA
AAAGGAAGAAACGCGGGCGTATTGGTCCCAATGGGGTCTCGGTGGGGTATCGACAGAGTGCCAGCCCTGG
GACCGAACCCCGCGTTTATGAACAAACGACCCAACACCCGTGCGTTTTATTCTGTCTTTTTATTGCCGTC
ATAGCGCGGGTTCCTTCCGGTATTGTCTCCTTCCGTGTTTCAGTTAGCCTCCCCCATCTCCCGGTACCTC
AGCTACTCTTAATCTCCAACTTTATATCGAAACGTCCCTGGAAACGGTCTTTTTCGCTATACTGTATGTT
CTGGCCATATGCCTTGCACTCGATACGAACTTCTGTGTTTAAGCTGATGTTGGTAAATTGCACAGCAATA
AGGGGTTGTAGATATTGAGGTTGTAGCCGTATTCCATAGTAAGGATAGTAGTTCAAGGGAAATCCAGCAT
ATCCGCCCATGCCAAAGTAGTCAATCCTAAAGATCTTAGGCTGGTCTTCCTCTTTCTTTCCTTCACAGAG
GATTGGAATCATGTTTTCACTGTACAAGCCTTTGAAACCAACAACTGTTCCATTTGCTGGAGGCTTTGGT
TTAAATCCCAGAATTCTGTTAAGCTTCACAATCACACAGGGCTTGCCTTCTTTAAAACCAAAGGTTGGAT
CATCCAGACCAGAGCAATTTCCGAGCCATTCCCTCTTAAATCGACAGGCTCTTTTTTCGCCTCCATCTCC
ATTTATTGGTCCACGTTCAATGTAGGTAGAGGGTTCAGTTGGGCAGTCTTCAAATTTCACATTGTCCTCT
TGCTTGCTGGAGTTATACTTTTCTAAAAACCTAGTAATGCTAGACACATATTCTGCATATGAAGCCGGGT
CATTCTGATTAAAGGAGAGTTCTGCCTTTACAGCTTTGGGCAGCTGAGTCAGTCCTGGTGGGGCGACACG
GTCCTGATACTTTGGTTCATATATACTGATAGTTAATAGAAGCACTTGAATGGTCCCAATAAATATACCA
GCTAGACATCCATAGAATACCAGATAGAAAAGTAAGATTTTAAACCAGCTGCCACCTGTTCTGCCCAGGA
ACTCCTTCTTCTCGGGGTTCCAGAGAAATTTCTTCCAGCTGCCGTCGTTCTCCTTGGTTTTGTCTCTGGC
CATCTCGAGATCCCGGGTGATCAAGTCTTCGTCGAGTGATTGTAAATAAAATGTAATTTACAGTATAGTA
TTTTAATTAATATACAAATGATTTGATAATAATTCTTAT
Features (pLannotate 1.2.2; 18 found; start..end, strand, type, name):
     62..153     +  promoter       polyhedrin promoter: polh from Autographa californica; promoter for the baculovirus polyhedrin gene
    221..3286    +  CDS            ATP1A1: AT1A1_RHIMB - Experimental evidence at protein level: Swiss-Prot protein existence level 1. This is the catalytic component of the active enzyme, which catalyzes the hydrolysis of ATP coupled with the exchange of sodium and potassium ions across the plasma membrane. This action creates the electrochemical gradient of sodium and potassium ions, providing the energy for active transport of various nutrients. From Rhinella marina (Cane toad) (Bufo marinus).
   3368..3451    +  CDS            large T antigen (fragment): large T antigen from SV40 (simian virus 40)
   3474..3608    +  polyA_signal   SV40 poly(A) signal: SV40 polyadenylation signal
   3637..3802    -  mobile_element Tn7L: mini-Tn7 element (left end of the Tn7 transposon) Tn7
   3965..3981    +  CDS            lacZα (fragment): LacZα fragment of β-galactosidase; lacZ fragment
   3986..4440    +  rep_origin     f1 ori (sequence partly withheld): f1 bacteriophage origin of replication; arrow indicates direction of (+) strand synthesis
   4466..4570    +  promoter       AmpR promoter: bla
   4571..5431    +  CDS            AmpR: β-lactamase; bla; confers resistance to ampicillin, carbenicillin, and related antibiotics
   5602..6190    +  rep_origin     ori: high-copy-number ColE1/pMB1/pBR322/pUC origin of replication
   6376..6427    -  misc_feature   bom (fragment): basis of mobility region from pBR322
   6495..6719    -  mobile_element Tn7R: mini-Tn7 element (right end of the Tn7 transposon) Tn7
   6786..7319    -  CDS            GmR: gentamycin acetyltransferase; aacC1; confers resistance to gentamycin
   7508..7536    -  promoter       Pc promoter: intI1 (promoter lies within the coding sequence); class 1 integron promoter
   7514..7873    -  CDS            YPR2_ECOLX (fragment): Protein predicted: Swiss-Prot protein existence level 4. From Escherichia coli.
   8044..8092    -  polyA_signal   HSV TK poly(A) signal: herpes simplex virus thymidine kinase polyadenylation signal (Cole and Stacy, 1985)
   8169..9077    -  CDS            Atp1b1: AT1B1_MOUSE - Also known as Atp4b. Experimental evidence at protein level: Swiss-Prot protein existence level 1. Involved in cell adhesion and establishing epithelial cell polarity. From Mus musculus (Mouse).
   9112..38      -  promoter       p10 promoter (across the origin): baculovirus promoter for expression in insect cells
