[The description below was written by a language model from this plasmid's Addgene catalogue record and pLannotate feature annotations shown in this document.]
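Description:
S+10subs is a baculovirus donor plasmid built on the pFastBac Dual backbone for co-expressing both subunits of the Leptodactylus latrans Na+/K+-ATPase in Sf9 insect cells. It is propagated in E. coli through a high-copy ColE1/pUC-type origin with ampicillin resistance, and also carries an f1 origin. The two expression cassettes, together with a gentamicin resistance gene driven by the Pc promoter, lie between the Tn7L and Tn7R ends. This mini-Tn7 arrangement lets the whole block be transposed into a baculovirus shuttle genome (bacmid) in a suitable E. coli host, and the bacmid is then used to generate recombinant virus.

The payload consists of two divergently oriented cassettes. The polyhedrin (PH) promoter drives the catalytic alpha-1 subunit, ATP1A1, an insert of about 3.1 kb terminated by an SV40 polyadenylation signal. The p10 promoter, on the opposite strand, drives the roughly 0.9 kb beta-1 subunit, ATP1B1, followed by the HSV TK polyadenylation signal. Both are strong very-late baculoviral promoters, so infected cells produce the two subunits together and can assemble the full pump. The automated annotation labels these reading frames by their closest database homologues (cane toad and mouse), but the record identifies both as L. latrans genes. No epitope tags are recorded.

The alpha subunit is the S paralogue variant carrying ten substitutions described as R mutations: A112T, E116D, I135V, L180Q, I199L, I279V, S403C, L536M, Q701L and I788M. The associated study concerns co-adapted amino acid substitutions in the Na+/K+-ATPase of frogs that prey on toxic toads, so the construct serves to produce this engineered pump for comparison with other variants.
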