Addgene plasmid #167176: S+10subs
Purpose: Expresses the full Leptodactylus latrans Na+K+ATPase with ATP1A1-S variant with 10 R mutations in Sf9 cells
Depositing lab: Susanne Dobler. Depositing organization: Universitaet Hamburg. Publication: Concerted evolution reveals co-adapted amino acid substitutions in Na(+)K(+)-ATPase of frogs that prey on toxic toads. Mohammadi S, Yang L, Harpak A, Herrera-Alvarez S, Del Pilar Rodriguez-Ordonez M, Peng J, Zhang K, Storz JF, Dobler S, Crawford AJ, Andolfatto P. Curr Biol. 2021 Jun 21;31(12):2530-2538.e10. doi: 10.1016/j.cub.2021.03.089. Epub 2021 Apr 21. PubMed 33887183.
Backbone
  Vector backbone: pFastBac Dual
  Backbone manufacturer: Thermo Fisher
  Backbone size w/o insert (bp): 5193
  Total vector size (bp): 9177
  Vector type: Bacterial Expression, Insect Expression
Growth in bacteria
  Bacterial resistance: Ampicillin, 100 μg/mL
  Growth temperature: 37°C
  Growth strain: DH5alpha
  Growth instructions: Please note XL10-Gold used in this study
  Copy number: Unknown
Gene/Insert 1
  Gene/Insert name: ATP1A1-S+10R (alt names: ATP1A1; Na+K+ATPase alpha 1)
  Species: Leptodactylus latrans
  Insert size (bp): 3069
  Mutation: Changed A at 112 to T; E at 116 to D; I at 135 to V; L at 180 to Q; I at 199 to L; I at 279 to V; S at 403 to C; L at 536 to M; Q at 701 to L; I at 788 to M
  Promoter: PH
  Cloning method: Restriction Enzyme; 5′ cloning site SpeI (unknown if destroyed); 3′ cloning site NotI (unknown if destroyed)
  Sequencing primers: 5′ ATTCCGGATTATTCATACCGTCCCACCATCG; 3′ GTGGTATGGCTGATTATGATCCTCTAGTACTTCTC
Gene/Insert 2
  Gene/Insert name: ATP1B1 (alt name: Na+K+ATPase beta 1)
  Species: Leptodactylus latrans
  Insert size (bp): 915
  Promoter: P10
  Cloning method: Restriction Enzyme; 5′ cloning site XhoI (unknown if destroyed); 3′ cloning site KpnI (unknown if destroyed)
  Sequencing primers: 5′ CGGGTTCCTTCCGGTATTGTCTCCTTC; 3′ ACGGACCTTTAATTCAACCCAACACAATATA
Terms and licenses: Academic/Nonprofit Terms; Industry Terms: Not Available to Industry
How to cite: S+10subs was a gift from Susanne Dobler (Addgene plasmid # 167176 ; http://n2t.net/addgene:167176 ; RRID:Addgene_167176)
